Addgene plasmid #173856: pT2A-EKAREV-NLS
Purpose: Encoding EKAREV-NLS.
Depositing lab: Michiyuki Matsuda. Depositing organization: Kyoto University, Graduate School of Biostudies. Publication: Redundant roles of EGFR ligands in the ERK activation waves during collective cell migration. Lin S, Hirayama D, Maryu G, Matsuda K, Hino N, Deguchi E, Aoki K, Iwamoto R, Terai K, Matsuda M. Life Sci Alliance. 2021 Oct 19;5(1). pii: 5/1/e202101206. doi: 10.26508/lsa.202101206. Print 2022 Jan. PubMed 34667080.
Backbone
  Vector backbone: pT2A
  Backbone size w/o insert (bp): 6300
  Total vector size (bp): 8400
  Vector type: Mammalian Expression
Growth in bacteria
  Bacterial resistance: Ampicillin, 100 μg/mL
  Growth temperature: 37°C
  Growth strain: DH5alpha
  Copy number: Unknown
Gene/Insert
  Gene/Insert name: EKAREV-NLS
  Species: Synthetic
  Insert size (bp): 2100
Terms and licenses: Academic/Nonprofit Terms; Industry Terms: Not Available to Industry
How to cite: pT2A-EKAREV-NLS was a gift from Michiyuki Matsuda (Addgene plasmid # 173856 ; http://n2t.net/addgene:173856 ; RRID:Addgene_173856)
