[The description below was written by a language model from this plasmid's Addgene catalogue record and pLannotate feature annotations shown in this document.]
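Description:
pT2A-EKAREV-NLS is a mammalian expression plasmid built on the pT2A backbone that encodes EKAREV-NLS, a synthetic, nuclear-targeted FRET biosensor. It is propagated in E. coli through a high-copy ColE1/pUC-type origin with ampicillin selection (AmpR under its bla promoter). It also retains pBluescript-style remnants: an f1 origin, lacZα and lacI fragments, the lac promoter/operator, and flanking T3 and T7 promoters.

The payload is driven by a CAG-type arrangement, in which a CMV enhancer, the chicken β-actin promoter and a chimeric β-actin/β-globin intron give strong constitutive expression in mammalian cells. Downstream, the annotated reading frame runs from the yellow fluorescent protein YPet, through a fragment of human PIN1 (a protein that binds phosphorylated Ser/Thr-Pro motifs), across an unannotated stretch of roughly 400 nt, to a cyan GFP variant. This layout fits an intramolecular FRET reporter in which phosphorylation of a substrate motif promotes binding to the phospho-recognition domain and changes energy transfer between the cyan and yellow proteins. The substrate, linker and nuclear localisation signal are not individually annotated and presumably lie in the unannotated segments. An SV40 poly(A) signal is annotated after the insert, on the opposite strand.

The associated publication concerns ERK activation waves during collective cell migration, which points to live-cell imaging of nuclear ERK activity as the intended use. The sequenced record is 7,397 nt, whereas the catalogue gives about 8,400 bp in total. No transposon terminal repeats or mammalian selection marker are annotated in the table.
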