Features (pLannotate 1.2.2; 21 found; start..end, strand, type, name):
     20..124     +  promoter       AmpR promoter: bla
    125..985     +  CDS            AmpR: β-lactamase; bla; confers resistance to ampicillin, carbenicillin, and related antibiotics
   1156..1744    +  rep_origin     ori: high-copy-number ColE1/pMB1/pBR322/pUC origin of replication
   1927..2019    +  CDS            lacI (fragment): lac repressor; lacI; The lac repressor binds to the lac operator to inhibit transcription in E. coli. This inhibition can be relieved by adding lactose or isopropyl-β-D-thiogalactopyranoside (IPTG).
   2032..2053    +  protein_bind   CAP binding site: CAP binding activates transcription in the presence of cAMP. E. coli catabolite activator protein
   2068..2098    +  promoter       lac promoter: promoter for the E. coli lac operon
   2106..2122    +  protein_bind   lac operator: The lac repressor binds to the lac operator to inhibit transcription in E. coli. This inhibition can be relieved by adding lactose or isopropyl-β-D-thiogalactopyranoside (IPTG). lac repressor encoded by lacI
   2167..2185    +  promoter       T3 promoter: promoter for bacteriophage T3 RNA polymerase
   2463..2842    +  enhancer       CMV enhancer: human cytomegalovirus immediate early enhancer
   2844..3121    +  promoter       chicken β-actin promoter: No description available
   3122..4138    +  intron         chimeric intron: chimera between introns from chicken β-actin and rabbit β-globin
   4136..4192    +  CDS            HBB (fragment): HBB_LEPEU - Experimental evidence at protein level: Swiss-Prot protein existence level 1. Involved in oxygen transport from the lung to the various peripheral tissues. From Lepus europaeus (European hare).
   4196..4909    +  CDS            YPet: YPet is a basic (constitutively fluorescent) yellow fluorescent protein published in 2005, derived from Aequorea victoria. It has moderate acid sensitivity.
   4916..5077    +  CDS            PIN1 (fragment): PIN1_HUMAN - Experimental evidence at protein level: Swiss-Prot protein existence level 1. Peptidyl-prolyl cis/trans isomerase (PPIase) that binds to and isomerizes specific phosphorylated Ser/Thr-Pro (pSer/Thr-Pro) motifs (PubMed:21497122, PubMed:23623683, PubMed:29686383). By inducing conformational changes in a subset of phosphorylated proteins, acts as a molecular switch in multiple cellular processes (PubMed:21497122, PubMed:22033920, PubMed:23623683). Displays a preference for acidic residues located N-terminally to the proline bond to be isomerized. Regulates mitosis presumably by inter
   5501..6212    +  CDS            CFP (fragment): cyan variant of GFP mammalian codon-optimized
   6245..6270    -  misc_feature   MCS (fragment): pBluescript multiple cloning site
   6290..6424    -  polyA_signal   SV40 poly(A) signal: SV40 polyadenylation signal
   6447..6530    -  CDS            large T antigen (fragment): large T antigen from SV40 (simian virus 40)
   6751..6769    -  promoter       T7 promoter: promoter for bacteriophage T7 RNA polymerase
   6777..6932    +  CDS            lacZα (fragment): LacZα fragment of β-galactosidase; lacZ fragment
   6937..7391    +  rep_origin     f1 ori (sequence partly withheld): f1 bacteriophage origin of replication; arrow indicates direction of (+) strand synthesis
>Addgene plasmid #173856 | pT2A-EKAREV-NLS | addgene full sequence | sequence record 340326 | Addgene NGS Result
CACTTTTCGGGGAAATGTGCGCGGAACCCCTATTTGTTTATTTTTCTAAATACATTCAAATATGTATCCG
CTCATGAGACAATAACCCTGATAAATGCTTCAATAATATTGAAAAAGGAAGAGTATGAGTATTCAACATT
TCCGTGTCGCCCTTATTCCCTTTTTTGCGGCATTTTGCCTTCCTGTTTTTGCTCACCCAGAAACGCTGGT
GAAAGTAAAAGATGCTGAAGATCAGTTGGGTGCACGAGTGGGTTACATCGAACTGGATCTCAACAGCGGT
AAGATCCTTGAGAGTTTTCGCCCCGAAGAACGTTTTCCAATGATGAGCACTTTTAAAGTTCTGCTATGTG
GCGCGGTATTATCCCGTATTGACGCCGGGCAAGAGCAACTCGGTCGCCGCATACACTATTCTCAGAATGA
CTTGGTTGAGTACTCACCAGTCACAGAAAAGCATCTTACGGATGGCATGACAGTAAGAGAATTATGCAGT
GCTGCCATAACCATGAGTGATAACACTGCGGCCAACTTACTTCTGACAACGATCGGAGGACCGAAGGAGC
TAACCGCTTTTTTGCACAACATGGGGGATCATGTAACTCGCCTTGATCGTTGGGAACCGGAGCTGAATGA
AGCCATACCAAACGACGAGCGTGACACCACGATGCCTGTAGCAATGGCAACAACGTTGCGCAAACTATTA
ACTGGCGAACTACTTACTCTAGCTTCCCGGCAACAATTAATAGACTGGATGGAGGCGGATAAAGTTGCAG
GACCACTTCTGCGCTCGGCCCTTCCGGCTGGCTGGTTTATTGCTGATAAATCTGGAGCCGGTGAGCGTGG
GTCTCGCGGTATCATTGCAGCACTGGGGCCAGATGGTAAGCCCTCCCGTATCGTAGTTATCTACACGACG
GGGAGTCAGGCAACTATGGATGAACGAAATAGACAGATCGCTGAGATAGGTGCCTCACTGATTAAGCATT
GGTAACTGTCAGACCAAGTTTACTCATATATACTTTAGATTGATTTAAAACTTCATTTTTAATTTAAAAG
GATCTAGGTGAAGATCCTTTTTGATAATCTCATGACCAAAATCCCTTAACGTGAGTTTTCGTTCCACTGA
GCGTCAGACCCCGTAGAAAAGATCAAAGGATCTTCTTGAGATCCTTTTTTTCTGCGCGTAATCTGCTGCT
TGCAAACAAAAAAACCACCGCTACCAGCGGTGGTTTGTTTGCCGGATCAAGAGCTACCAACTCTTTTTCC
GAAGGTAACTGGCTTCAGCAGAGCGCAGATACCAAATACTGTTCTTCTAGTGTAGCCGTAGTTAGGCCAC
CACTTCAAGAACTCTGTAGCACCGCCTACATACCTCGCTCTGCTAATCCTGTTACCAGTGGCTGCTGCCA
GTGGCGATAAGTCGTGTCTTACCGGGTTGGACTCAAGACGATAGTTACCGGATAAGGCGCAGCGGTCGGG
CTGAACGGGGGGTTCGTGCACACAGCCCAGCTTGGAGCGAACGACCTACACCGAACTGAGATACCTACAG
CGTGAGCTATGAGAAAGCGCCACGCTTCCCGAAGGGAGAAAGGCGGACAGGTATCCGGTAAGCGGCAGGG
TCGGAACAGGAGAGCGCACGAGGGAGCTTCCAGGGGGAAACGCCTGGTATCTTTATAGTCCTGTCGGGTT
TCGCCACCTCTGACTTGAGCGTCGATTTTTGTGATGCTCGTCAGGGGGGCGGAGCCTATGGAAAAACGCC
AGCAACGCGGCCTTTTTACGGTTCCTGGCCTTTTGCTGGCCTTTTGCTCACATGTTCTTTCCTGCGTTAT
CCCCTGATTCTGTGGATAACCGTATTACCGCCTTTGAGTGAGCTGATACCGCTCGCCGCAGCCGAACGAC
CGAGCGCAGCGAGTCAGTGAGCGAGGAAGCGGAAGAGCGCCCAATACGCAAACCGCCTCTCCCCGCGCGT
TGGCCGATTCATTAATGCAGCTGGCACGACAGGTTTCCCGACTGGAAAGCGGGCAGTGAGCGCAACGCAA
TTAATGTGAGTTAGCTCACTCATTAGGCACCCCAGGCTTTACACTTTATGCTTCCGGCTCGTATGTTGTG
TGGAATTGTGAGCGGATAACAATTTCACACAGGAAACAGCTATGACCATGATTACGCCAAGCGCGCAATT
AACCCTCACTAAAGGGAACAAAAGCTGGAGCTCGGATCTGCTGGGCTTGCTGAAGGTAGGGGGTCAAGAA
CCAGAGGTGTAAAGTACTTGAGTAATTTTACTTGATTACTGTACTTAAGTATTATTTTTGGGGATTTTTA
CTTTACTTGAGTACAATTAAAAATCAATACTTTTACTTTTACTTAATTACATTTTTTTAGAAAAAAAAGT
ACTTTTTACTCCTTACAATTTTATTTACAGTCAAAAAGTACTTATTTTTTGGAGATCACTTGGGCCCTCT
AGATGCATGCTCGACATTGATTATTGACTAGTTATTAATAGTAATCAATTACGGGGTCATTAGTTCATAG
CCCATATATGGAGTTCCGCGTTACATAACTTACGGTAAATGGCCCGCCTGGCTGACCGCCCAACGACCCC
CGCCCATTGACGTCAATAATGACGTATGTTCCCATAGTAACGCCAATAGGGACTTTCCATTGACGTCAAT
GGGTGGAGTATTTACGGTAAACTGCCCACTTGGCAGTACATCAAGTGTATCATATGCCAAGTACGCCCCC
TATTGACGTCAATGACGGTAAATGGCCCGCCTGGCATTATGCCCAGTACATGACCTTATGGGACTTTCCT
ACTTGGCAGTACATCTACGTATTAGTCATCGCTATTACCATGGTCGAGGTGAGCCCCACGTTCTGCTTCA
CTCTCCCCATCTCCCCCCCCTCCCCACCCCCAATTTTGTATTTATTTATTTTTTAATTATTTTGTGCAGC
GATGGGGGCGGGGGGGGGGGGGGGGCGCGCGCCRGGSGGGGSGGGGSGGGGSGGGGGGSGGGGSGGGGSG
RGGCGGRGAGGKGCGGCGGCAGCCAATCAGAGCGGCGCGCTCCGAAAGTTTCCTTTTATGGCGAGGCGGC
GGCGGCGGCGGCCCTATAAAAAGCGAAGCGCGCGGCGGGCGGGAGTCGCTGCGCGCTGCCTTCGCCCCGT
GCCCCGCTCCGCCGCCGCCTCGCGCCGCCCGCCCCGGCTCTGACTGACCGCGTTACTCCCACAGGTGAGC
GGGCGGGACGGCCCTTCTCCTCCGGGCTGTAATTAGCGCTTGGTTTAATGACGGCTTGTTTCTTTTCTGT
GGCTGCGTGAAAGCCTTGAGGGGCTCCGGGAGGGCCCTTTGTGCGGGGGGAGCGGCTCGGGGGGTGCGTG
CGTGTGTGTGTGCGTGGGGAGCGCCGCGTGCGGCTCCGCGCTGCCCGGCGGCTGTGAGCGCTGCGGGCGC
GGCGCGGGGCTTTGTGCGCTCCGCAGTGTGCGCGAGGGGAGCGCGGCCGGGGGCGGTGCCCCGCGGTGCG
GGGGGGGCTGCGAGGGGAACAAAGGCTGCGTGCGGGGTGTGTGCGTGGGGGGGTGAGCAGGGGGTGTGGG
CGCGTCGGTCGGGCTGCAACCCCCCCTGCACCCCCCTCCCCGAGTTGCTGAGCACGGCCCGGCTTCGGGT
GCGGGGCTCCGTACGGGGCGTGGCGCGGGGCTCGCCGTGCCGGGCGGGGGGTGGCGGCAGGTGGGGGTGC
CGGGCGGGGCGGGGCCGCCTCGGGCCGGGGAGGGCTCGGGGGAGGGGCGCGGCGGCCCCCGGAGCGCCGG
CGGCTGTCGAGGCGCGGCGAGCCGCAGCCATTGCCTTTTATGGTAATCGTGCGAGAGGGCGCAGGGACTT
CCTTTGTCCCAAATCTGTGCGGAGCCGAAATCTGGGAGGCGCCGCCGCACCCCCTCTAGCGGGCGCGGGG
CGAAGCGGTGCGGCGCCGGCAGGAAGGAAATGGGCGGGGAGGGCCTTCGTGCGTCGCCGCGCCGCCGTCC
CCTTCTCCCTCTCCAGCCTCGGGGCTGTCCGCGGGGGGACGGCTGCCTTCGGGGGGGACGGGGCAGGGCG
GGGTTCGGCTTCTGGCGTGTGACCGGCGGCTCTAGAGCCTCTGCTAACCATGTTCATGCCTTCTTCTTTT
TCCTACAGCTCCTGGGCAACGTGCTGGTTATTGTGCTGTCTCATCATTTTGGCAAAGAATTCGGCATGGT
GAGCAAGGGCGAGGAGCTGTTCACCGGGGTGGTGCCCATCCTGGTCGAGCTGGACGGCGACGTAAACGGC
CACAAGTTCAGCGTGTCCGGCGAGGGCGAGGGCGATGCCACCTACGGCAAGCTGACCCTGAAGCTTCTAT
GCACCACCGGCAAGCTGCCCGTGCCCTGGCCCACCCTCGTGACCACCCTGGGCTACGGCCTGCAGTGCTT
CGCCCGCTACCCCGACCACATGAAGCAGCACGACTTCTTCAAGTCCGCCATGCCCGAAGGCTACGTCCAG
GAGCGCACCATCTTCTTCAAGGACGACGGCAACTACAAGACCCGCGCCGAGGTGAAGTTCGAGGGCGACA
CCCTGGTGAACCGCATCGAGCTGAAGGGCATCGACTTCAAGGAGGACGGCAACATCCTGGGGCACAAGCT
GGAGTACAACTACAACAGCCACAACGTCTATATCACCGCCGACAAGCAGAAGAACGGCATCAAGGCCAAC
TTCAAGATCCGCCACAACATCGAGGACGGCGGCGTGCAGCTCGCCGACCACTACCAGCAGAACACCCCCA
TCGGCGACGGCCCCGTGCTGCTGCCCGACAACCACTACCTGAGCTACCAGTCCGCCCTGTTCAAAGACCC
CAACGAGAAGCGCGATCACATGGTCCTGCTGGAGTTCCTGACCGCCGCCGGGATCACTGAGGGCATGAAC
GAGCTGTACCTCGAGATGGCGGACGAGGAGAAGCTGCCGCCCGGCTGGGAGAAGCGCATGAGCCGCAGCT
CAGGCCGAGTGTACTACTTCAACCACATCACTAACGCCAGCCAGTGGGAGCGGCCCAGCGGCAACAGCAG
CAGTGGTGGCAAAAACGGGCAGGGGGAGCCTGCCAGGGGTACCAGTGCTGGTGGTAGTGCTGGTGGTAGT
GCTGGTGGTAGTGCTGGTGGTAGTGCTGGTGGTTCCGGCAGTGCTGGTGGTAGTGCTGGTGGTAGTACCA
GTGCTGGTGGTAGTGCTGGTGGTAGTGCTGGTGGTAGTGCTGGTGGTAGTGCTGGTGGTTCCGGCAGTGC
TGGTGGTAGTGCTGGTGGTAGTACCAGTGCTGGTGGTAGTGCTGGTGGTAGTGCTGGTGGTAGTGCTGGT
GGTAGTGCTGGTGGTTCCGGCAGTGCTGGTGGTAGTGCTGGTGGTAGTACCAGTGCTGGTGGTAGTGCTG
GTGGTAGTGCTGGTGGTAGTGCTGGTGGTAGTGCTGGTGGTTCCGGACCAGATGTCCCTAGAACTCCAGT
GGATAAAGCAAAGCTGTCATTCCAATTTCCGGGCGGCCGCATGGTGAGCAAGGGCGAGGAGCTGTTCACC
GGGGTGGTGCCCATCCTGGTCGAGCTGGACGGCGACGTAAACGGCCACAGGTTCAGCGTGTCCGGCGAGG
GCGAGGGCGATGCCACCTACGGCAAGCTGACCCTGAAGTTCATCTGCACCACCGGCAAGCTGCCCGTGCC
CTGGCCCACCCTCGTGACCACCCTGACCTGGGGCGTGCAGTGCTTCAGCCGCTACCCCGACCACATGAAG
CAGCACGACTTCTTCAAGTCCGCCATGCCCGAAGGCTACGTCCAGGAGCGTACCATCTTCTTCAAGGACG
ACGGCAACTACAAGACCCGCGCCGAGGTGAAGTTCGAGGGCGACACCCTGGTGAACCGCATCGAGCTGAA
GGGCATCGGCTTCAAGGAGGACGGCAACATCCTGGGGCACAAGCTAGAGTACAACTACATCAGCCACAAC
GTCTATATCACCGCCGACAAGCAGAAGAACGGCATCAAGGCCCACTTCAAGATCCGCCACAACATCGAGG
ACGGCGGCGTGCAGCTCGCCGACCACTACCAGCAGAACACCCCCATCGGCGACGGCCCCGTGCTGCTGCC
CGACAACCACTACCTGAGCACCCAGTCCGCCCTGAGCAAAGACCCCAACGAGAAGCGCGATCACATGGTC
CTGCTGGAGTTCGTGACCGCCGCCGGGATCACTCTCGGCATGGACGAGCTGTCTAGACCTAAGAAGAAGC
GTAAGGTGTAAGTCGAGCGGCCGCCACCGCGGTGGAGCTCGAATTAATTCATCGATGATGATCCAGACAT
GATAAGATACATTGATGAGTTTGGACAAACCACAACTAGAATGCAGTGAAAAAAATGCTTTATTTGTGAA
ATTTGTGATGCTATTGCTTTATTTGTAACCATTATAAGCTGCAATAAACAAGTTAACAACAACAATTGCA
TTCATTTTATGTTTCAGGTTCAGGGGGAGGTGTGGGAGGTTTTTTAAAGCAAGTAAAACCTCTACAAATG
TGGTATGGCTGATTATGATCCTCTAGATCAGATCTTTCTTGCTTTTACTTTTACTTCCTTAATACTCAAG
TACAATTTTAATGGAGTACTTTTTTACTTTTACTCAAGTAAGATTCTAGCCAGATACTTTTACTTTTAAT
TGAGTAAAATTTTCCCTAAGTACTTGTACTTTCACTTGAGTAAAATTTTTGAGTACTTTTTACACCTCTG
TCAAGAACCATATGCCGGTACCCAATTCGCCCTATAGTGAGTCGTATTACGCGCGCTCACTGGCCGTCGT
TTTACAACGTCGTGACTGGGAAAACCCTGGCGTTACCCAACTTAATCGCCTTGCAGCACATCCCCCTTTC
GCCAGCTGGCGTAATAGCGAAGAGGCCCGCACCGATCGCCCTTCCCAACAGTTGCGCAGCCTGAATGGCG
AATGGG
[59 nt withheld, positions 6937-6995]
ACCACACCCGCC
[52 nt withheld, positions 7008-7059]
C
[91 nt withheld, positions 7061-7151]
A
[49 nt withheld, positions 7153-7201]
CCTTTGACGTTGGAGTCCACGTTCTTT
[37 nt withheld, positions 7229-7265]
ACCCTATCTCGGTCTATTCTTTTGATTTATAAGGGATTTTGCCGATTTCGGCCTATTGGTTAAAAAATGA
GCTGATTTAACAAAAATTTAACGCGAATTTTAACAAAATATTAACGCTTACAATTTAGGTGG
